Addgene plasmid #148342: pAc5.1B-lambdaN-HA-DmMextli-I612AL613A_AB
Purpose: Insect Expression of DmMextli-I612AL613A
Depositing lab: Elisa Izaurralde. Depositing organization: Max Planck Institute for Developmental Biology. Publication: Mextli proteins use both canonical bipartite and novel tripartite binding modes to form eIF4E complexes that display differential sensitivity to 4E-BP regulation. Peter D, Weber R, Kone C, Chung MY, Ebertsch L, Truffault V, Weichenrieder O, Igreja C, Izaurralde E. Genes Dev. 2015 Sep 1;29(17):1835-49. doi: 10.1101/gad.269068.115. Epub 2015 Aug 20. PubMed 26294658.
Backbone
  Vector backbone: Unknown
  Vector type: Insect Expression
Growth in bacteria
  Bacterial resistance: Ampicillin, 100 μg/mL
  Growth temperature: 37°C
  Growth strain: DH5alpha
  Copy number: Low Copy
Gene/Insert
  Gene/Insert name: DmMextli-I612AL613A
  Species: D. melanogaster (fly)
  Mutation: 4 silent mutations compared to the sequence given by NCBI:NM_164598.
  Entrez Gene: mxt (a.k.a. Dmel_CG2950, BcDNA:GH06479, CG2950, Dmel\CG2950, cg2950)
  Cloning method: Unknown
Terms and licenses: Academic/Nonprofit Terms; Industry Terms: Not Available to Industry
Depositor comments: Plasmids from this collection were made available to the research community and donated after the lab closed. Please note that the sequence provided by the depositing laboratory may be theoretical/predicted or based on Sanger sequencing results. There may be discrepancies between sequencing results obtained by Addgene and the depositor sequence. If an Addgene verified sequence is not available, please contact before placing your order to request that our lab fully sequence the plasmid.
How to cite: pAc5.1B-lambdaN-HA-DmMextli-I612AL613A_AB was a gift from Elisa Izaurralde (Addgene plasmid # 148342 ; http://n2t.net/addgene:148342 ; RRID:Addgene_148342)
