[The description below was written by a language model from this plasmid's Addgene catalogue record and pLannotate feature annotations shown in this document.]
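Description:
pAc5.1B-lambdaN-HA-DmMextli-I612AL613A_AB is a 7.4 kb insect expression plasmid for producing a mutant form of the Drosophila melanogaster Mextli protein (gene mxt, CG2950) in fly cells. The catalogue lists the backbone as unknown, although the name and the annotated parts point to a pAc5.1B-type vector. In bacteria it is maintained through a ColE1/pUC-type origin and selected with ampicillin via the β-lactamase gene and its own promoter. The record lists it as low copy, even though the origin is annotated as a high-copy type. Short fragments annotated as a tetracycline resistance gene and SV40 large T antigen appear to be non-functional backbone remnants.

Expression is driven by the constitutive Drosophila actin 5C promoter and terminated by an SV40 polyadenylation signal. The open reading frame begins with a short fragment of the bacteriophage lambda N protein, followed by an HA epitope (annotated as a fragment of a 3xHA tag, consistent with a single copy) and then the Mextli coding sequence. The lambda N peptide is commonly used to tether a fusion protein to reporter mRNAs carrying boxB hairpins, while HA allows detection or immunoprecipitation. A V5 tag sequence lies downstream of the insert, but the record does not show whether it is translated in frame or lies after a stop codon.

The insert carries the I612A and L613A substitutions named in the construct, plus four silent changes relative to the reference transcript. The record does not state what these substitutions do. The associated study examined how Mextli proteins bind eIF4E, so the construct was presumably a binding-interface mutant for interaction or tethering assays in insect cells.
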