Features (pLannotate 1.2.2; 11 found; start..end, strand, type, name):
     56..2568    +  promoter       Ac5 promoter: Drosophila melanogaster actin 5C promoter
   2588..2653    +  CDS            N (fragment): REGN_LAMBD - Experimental evidence at protein level: Swiss-Prot protein existence level 1. Plays a role as a transcriptional antitermination factor that allows the virus to initiate its lytic phase. Activates expression of the delayed viral early genes by modifying host RNA polymerase (RNAP) into a form that is resistant to termination signals. This antitermination function requires the host NusA protein which serves to stabilize the interaction between antitermination protein N and host RNA polymerase. From Escherichia phage lambda (Bacteriophage lambda).
   2678..2704    +  CDS            3xHA (fragment): three tandem HA epitope tags
   2723..4681    +  CDS            mxt: MXT_DROME - Experimental evidence at protein level: Swiss-Prot protein existence level 1. Plays a role in promoting translation. From Drosophila melanogaster (Fruit fly).
   4701..4742    +  CDS            V5 tag: epitope tag from simian virus 5
   4842..4976    -  polyA_signal   SV40 poly(A) signal: SV40 polyadenylation signal
   4999..5083    -  CDS            large T antigen (fragment): large T antigen from SV40 (simian virus 40)
   5084..5554    +  CDS            TcR (fragment): tetracycline efflux protein; tet; confers resistance to tetracycline
   5598..6186    -  rep_origin     ori: high-copy-number ColE1/pMB1/pBR322/pUC origin of replication
   6357..7217    -  CDS            AmpR: β-lactamase; bla; confers resistance to ampicillin, carbenicillin, and related antibiotics
   7218..7322    -  promoter       AmpR promoter: bla
>Addgene plasmid #148342 | pAc5.1B-lambdaN-HA-DmMextli-I612AL613A_AB | depositor full sequence | sequence record 290790 | Full Sequence
CTTCAAGGAATTAATTCTATATTCTAAAAACACAAATGATACTTCTAAAAAAAATCATGAATGGCATCAA
CTCTGAATCAAATCTTTGCAGATGCACCTACTTCTCATTTCCACTGTCACATCATTTTTCCAGATCTCGC
TGCCTGTTATGTGGCCCACAAACCAAGACACGTTTTATGGCCATTAAAGCTGGCTGATCGTCGCCAAACA
CCAAATACATATCAATATGTACATTCGAGAAAGAAGCGATCAAAGAAGCGTCTTCGGGCGAGTAGGAGAA
TGCGGAGGAGAAGGAGAACGAGCTGATCTAGTATCTCTCCACAATCCAATGCCAACTGACCAACTGGCCA
TATTCGGAGCAATTTGAAGCCAATTTCCATCGCCTGGCGATCGCTCCATTCTTGGCTATATGTTTTTCAC
CGTTCCCGGGGCCATTTTCAAAGACTCGTCGGTAAGATAAGATTGTGTCACTCGCTGTCTCTCTTCATTT
GTCGAAGAATGCTGAGGAATTTCGCGATGACGTCGGCGAGTATTTTGAAGAATGAGAATAATTTGTATTT
ATACGAAAATCAGTTAGTGGAATTTTCTACAAAAACATGTTATCTATAGATAATTTTGTTGCAAAATATG
TTGACTATGACAAAGATTGTATGTATATACCTTTAATGTATTCTCATTTTCTTATGTATTTATAATGGCA
ATGATGATACTGATGATATTTTAAGATGATGCCAGACCACAGGCTGATTTCTGCGTCTTTTGCCGAACGC
AGTGCATGTGCGGTTGTTGTTTTTTGGAATAGTTTCAATTTTCGGACTGTCCGCTTTGATTTCAGTTTCT
TGGCTTATTCAAAAAGCAAAGTAAAGCCAAAAAAGCGAGATGGCAATACCAAATGCGGCAAAACGGTAGT
GGAAGGAAAGGGGTGCGGGGCAGCGGAAGGAAGGGTGGGGCGGGGCGTGGCGGGGTCTGTGGCTGGGCGC
GACGTCACCGACGTTGGAGCCACTCCTTTGACCATGTGTGCGTGTGTGTATTATTCGTGTCTCGCCACTC
GCCGGTTGTTTTTTTCTTTTTATCTCGCTCTCTCTAGCGCCATCTCGTACGCATGCTCAACGCACCGCAT
GTTGCCGTGTCCTTTATGCGTCATTTTGGCTCGAAATAGGCAATTATTTAAACAAAGATTAGTCAACGAA
AACGCTAAAATAAATAAGTCTACAATATGGTTACTTATTGCCATGTGTGTGCAGCCAACGATAGCAACAA
AAGCAACAACACAGTGGCTTTCCCTCTTTCACTTTTTGTTTGCAAGCGCGTGCGAGCAAGACGGCACGAC
CGGCAAACGCAATTACGCTGACAAAGAGCAGACGAAGTTTTGGCCGAAAAACATCAAGGCGCCTGATACG
AATGCATTTGCAATAACAATTGCGATATTTAATATTGTTTATGAAGCTGTTTGACTTCAAAACACACAAA
AAAAAAAATAAAACAAATTATTTGAAAGAGAATTAGGAATCGGACAGCTTATCGTTACGGGCTAACAGCA
CACCGAGACGAAATAGCTTACCTGACGTCACAGCCTCTGGAAGAACTGCCGCCAAGCAGAGAGAGAGAGA
AAAAGAGGGAGAGCAGCTTAGACCGCATGTGCTTGTGTGTGAGGCGTCTCTCTCTTCGTCTCCTGTTTGC
GCAAACGCATAGACTGCACTGAGAAAATCGATTACCTATTTTTTATGAATGAATATTTGCACTATTACTA
TTCAAAACTATTAAGATAGCAATCACATTCAATAGCCAAATACTATACCACCTGAGCGATGCAACGAAAT
GATCAATTTGAGCAAAAATGCTGCATATTTAGGACGGCATCATTATAGAAATGCTTCTTGCTGTGTACTT
TTCTCTCGTCTGGCAGCTGTTTCGCCGTTATTGTTAAAACCGGCTTAAGTTAGGTGTGTTTTCTACGACT
AGTGATGCCCCTACTAGAAGATGTGTGTTGCACAAATGTCCCTGAATAACCAATTTGAAGTGCAGATAGC
AGTAAACGTAAGCTAATATGAATATTATTTAACTGTAATGTTTTAATATCGCTGGACATTACTAATAAAC
CCACTATAAACACATGTACATATGTATGTTTTGGCATACAATGAGTAGTTGGGGAAAAAATGTGTAAAAG
CACCGTGACCATCACAGCATAAAGATAACCAGCTGAAGTATCGAATATGAGTAACCCCCAAATTGAATCA
CATGCCGCAACTGATAGGACCCATGGAAGTACACTCTTCATGGCGATATACAAGACACACACAAGCACGA
ACACCCAGTTGCGGAGGAAATTCTCCGTAAATGAAAACCCAATCGGCGAACAATTCATACCCATATATGG
TAAAAGTTTTGAACGCGACTTGAGAGCGGAGAGCATTGCGGCTGATAAGGTTTTAGCGCTAAGCGGGCTT
TATAAAACGGGCTGCGGGACCAGTTTTCATATCACTACCGTTTGAGTTCTTGTGCTGTGTGGATACTCCT
CCCGACACAAAGCCGCTCCATCAGCCAGCAGTCGTCTAATCCAGAGACCCCGGATCGGGGTACCAACATG
GACGCACAAACACGACGACGTGAGCGTCGCGCTGAGAAACAAGCTCAATGGAAAGCTGCAAACGGTGGAT
CTCCTCCACATATGGCTTACCCATACGATGTTCCAGATTACGCTCCTCCAAGCTTGAATTCTATGGCTCA
CACACACCTGGGACGCGCCGTGAAAAACATTGAGGCGCCACGCCCGTTGAAGACACAATCGCGATCGTCG
TTGAAGAACAGCTACCTGGTGATCGAGGAGCTAATCCAGTTGATAGACAACGTGACCGTCGGTCTTCAGT
CGTGCAACACCACGCCGGAATCGATCACGCTGCTCCTGCACAACCTCCGGGTGCATGGACCGCAACTGGA
GGCGGTGTCCAAGGATACACTGGACCGGGCCTTCGTCGTTTTCCGCAACGCTTCGCAGGACGAACGGCTG
AATATAACGACGCGCCTCAAGCTGCTCGAACTCATCGAGCTGCGCGCCAAGAGCTGGGACAATGACGACA
CAATCGCGTACTACAAGTCCAAGCAGCAGATCTCCAACGTGGAGCTGCCTTCGGAATACCAGTACGATGC
CGGCGTGCAGCCTGGCGCCTTCAGCACCTCCCCCACATTCGGCGTCAGCGGCGGTGTTGGTGGCGTTAAC
GATGGAGCCGCAGCCGCCGCTGCCGCCGTCTTCAATGCAGCATCTGCAGCTGCAGCCGCCCAAGCTGCGG
CCATTGCGGCCGTGGGCACATCCAACCAGCAGCACATGCTGCTGCCGCCCGGTGAGGTCATTCGTAATTC
GGGCAAGTTCCCCAAACCGACCAAGATTCCTGGCAAGACGTACTGCAAGGACGAGGTCGTGATTCGCAAT
GCTGACTCCGGCAAAGTAATGGGCATCAAGGGGCGTCGCGTGCACATGATCGAGGAGCTAAGCGAAACCA
TTATATCGTTTCAAAGAGTCAACCCGGGTGCCAAGGAGCGTTTGGTGCAGATTACTGGTCCAGCTGAGGA
TAAAATTAACTATGCCAAACAACTGATGGAGGACACCATTCGTCGGAACGCCTCGCCGGTGCGCCTGGAA
CCCGCTCCTGCCGTTGGAGGATCCTGCTCCTCGCTTAACTCGTCCAACTCGGACGACGCCATTGTGCAAC
CAAGAACGCCAACCGGAAGCAGTTTGGCCAACCGGCTAAGCTTCAACTCGGCCCAAAACTTCATGACCGC
CACCGCTGCTGCACAGCAGATCTCGCAGCAGATGCACCACCAAACGCATCACCTGCAGCACCAACAGCAG
CAGCAGGTCGCCGCAGTAGCCGCCGCAGCAGCAGCGGCGGCACATGCTCAGGCGACAGCCGCTGCCGGTA
AAGTCTTGCGCCCCAATCAACAGCTGCTAATGCACTCATATTCCACAAACGATGCTTCCGTAGGTGAATA
CAAGTTCACGGTCAACGTGGGCCAGCACCTGATCAAGATCACCGGCGACTGCTGCGAACTAGTGCGCGTG
GCCAAACTCGTGCTCGATGACTATTTTAGCAGCTCGGAGTTTCTGGCATCCATTGAGGCTGGCGCCGCCT
TCGACGGCACTTCGCTGGTGACCACGCCATCGACTCCGCTTCCCGGAGCCGGGCCGCCGCAATTTTGGCT
GCCCGGCACGGACAGTGGCATTGGACTGAATTGCGTTGTTTCCTCGTCAGCGAACAACAATGGTGAAGGC
GACGACGAGGTGTTCGCTGAGCCCAGCAATGGAGGATCATCGACTAGCAATCAGAATGGACTGGCCAGAT
CGCGTCGCAGCCACTTTTCGCGCAAGGAGTCCACGCCGGAGACCAAGGGCGCTCGGGAAAAGGGTGACTT
GGACGATTTGGCAGGCACCAATTCCTTGAAAAGCAATGCATCTCGCGTTTCTTACGATATTGAACACTTG
CTCTACTACTCCATGAGTCCGCACTCGTGGACCCTGCCCACCGACTGGCAAAAGATGCAGGAGACAGCGC
CCTCGGCTGCGCGCAACAAGGATCTGCAGGATGAGAGCCAGCGCTTCGATGGTGATAAGTATCTGGCCAG
CATTAAGACGGCCGCCAAGCGAGACATTGTGGCTGCCGATGAGGTCGAGACTCTGGACGAATAAGGGCCC
GCGGTTCGAAGGTAAGCCTATCCCTAACCCTCTCCTCGGTCTCGATTCTACGCGTACCGGTCATCATCAC
CATCACCATTGAGTTTAAACCCGCTGATCAGCCTCGACTGTGCCTTCTAAGGCCTGAGCTCGCTGATCAG
CCTCGATCGAGGATCCAGACATGATAAGATACATTGATGAGTTTGGACAAACCACAACTAGAATGCAGTG
AAAAAAATGCTTTATTTGTGAAATTTGTGATGCTATTGCTTTATTTGTAACCATTATAAGCTGCAATAAA
CAAGTTAACAACAACAATTGCATTCATTTTATGTTTCAGGTTCAGGGGGAGGTGTGGGAGGTTTTTTAAA
GCAAGTAAAACCTCTACAAATGTGGTATGGCTGATTATGATCAGTCGACCGATGCCCTTGAGAGCCTTCA
ACCCAGTCAGCTCCTTCCGGTGGGCGCGGGGCATGACTATCGTCGCCGCACTTATGACTGTCTTCTTTAT
CATGCAACTCGTAGGACAGGTGCCGGCAGCGCTCTGGGTCATTTTCGGCGAGGACCGCTTTCGCTGGAGC
GCGACGATGATCGGCCTGTCGCTTGCGGTATTCGGAATCTTGCACGCCCTCGCTCAAGCCTTCGTCACTG
GTCCCGCCACCAAACGTTTCGGCGAGAAGCAGGCCATTATCGCCGGCATGGCGGCCGACGCGCTGGGCTA
CGTCTTGCTGGCGTTCGCGACGCGAGGCTGGATGGCCTTCCCCATTATGATTCTTCTCGCTTCCGGCGGC
ATCGGGATGCCCGCGTTGCAGGCCATGCTGTCCAGGCAGGTAGATGACGACCATCAGGGACAGCTTCAAG
GATCGCTCGCGGCTCTTACCAGCCAGCAAAAGGCCAGGAACCGTAAAAAGGCCGCGTTGCTGGCGTTTTT
CCATAGGCTCCGCCCCCCTGACGAGCATCACAAAAATCGACGCTCAAGTCAGAGGTGGCGAAACCCGACA
GGACTATAAAGATACCAGGCGTTTCCCCCTGGAAGCTCCCTCGTGCGCTCTCCTGTTCCGACCCTGCCGC
TTACCGGATACCTGTCCGCCTTTCTCCCTTCGGGAAGCGTGGCGCTTTCTCAATGCTCACGCTGTAGGTA
TCTCAGTTCGGTGTAGGTCGTTCGCTCCAAGCTGGGCTGTGTGCACGAACCCCCCGTTCAGCCCGACCGC
TGCGCCTTATCCGGTAACTATCGTCTTGAGTCCAACCCGGTAAGACACGACTTATCGCCACTGGCAGCAG
CCACTGGTAACAGGATTAGCAGAGCGAGGTATGTAGGCGGTGCTACAGAGTTCTTGAAGTGGTGGCCTAA
CTACGGCTACACTAGAAGGACAGTATTTGGTATCTGCGCTCTGCTGAAGCCAGTTACCTTCGGAAAAAGA
GTTGGTAGCTCTTGATCCGGCAAACAAACCACCGCTGGTAGCGGTGGTTTTTTTGTTTGCAAGCAGCAGA
TTACGCGCAGAAAAAAAGGATCTCAAGAAGATCCTTTGATCTTTTCTACGGGGTCTGACGCTCAGTGGAA
CGAAAACTCACGTTAAGGGATTTTGGTCATGAGATTATCAAAAAGGATCTTCACCTAGATCCTTTTAAAT
TAAAAATGAAGTTTTAAATCAATCTAAAGTATATATGAGTAAACTTGGTCTGACAGTTACCAATGCTTAA
TCAGTGAGGCACCTATCTCAGCGATCTGTCTATTTCGTTCATCCATAGTTGCCTGACTCCCCGTCGTGTA
GATAACTACGATACGGGAGGGCTTACCATCTGGCCCCAGTGCTGCAATGATACCGCGAGACCCACGCTCA
CCGGCTCCAGATTTATCAGCAATAAACCAGCCAGCCGGAAGGGCCGAGCGCAGAAGTGGTCCTGCAACTT
TATCCGCCTCCATCCAGTCTATTAATTGTTGCCGGGAAGCTAGAGTAAGTAGTTCGCCAGTTAATAGTTT
GCGCAACGTTGTTGCCATTGCTGCAGGCATCGTGGTGTCACGCTCGTCGTTTGGTATGGCTTCATTCAGC
TCCGGTTCCCAACGATCAAGGCGAGTTACATGATCCCCCATGTTGTGCAAAAAAGCGGTTAGCTCCTTCG
GTCCTCCGATCGTTGTCAGAAGTAAGTTGGCCGCAGTGTTATCACTCATGGTTATGGCAGCACTGCATAA
TTCTCTTACTGTCATGCCATCCGTAAGATGCTTTTCTGTGACTGGTGAGTACTCAACCAAGTCATTCTGA
GAATAGTGTATGCGGCGACCGAGTTGCTCTTGCCCGGCGTCAACACGGGATAATACCGCGCCACATAGCA
GAACTTTAAAAGTGCTCATCATTGGAAAACGTTCTTCGGGGCGAAAACTCTCAAGGATCTTACCGCTGTT
GAGATCCAGTTCGATGTAACCCACTCGTGCACCCAACTGATCTTCAGCATCTTTTACTTTCACCAGCGTT
TCTGGGTGAGCAAAAACAGGAAGGCAAAATGCCGCAAAAAAGGGAATAAGGGCGACACGGAAATGTTGAA
TACTCATACTCTTCCTTTTTCAATATTATTGAAGCATTTATCAGGGTTATTGTCTCATGAGCGGATACAT
ATTTGAATGTATTTAGAAAAATAAACAAATAGGGGTTCCGCGCACATTTCCCCGAAAAGTGCCACCTGAC
GTCTAAGAAACCATTATTATCATGACATTAACCTATAAAAATAGGCGTATCACGAGGCCCTTTCGT
